>Addgene plasmid #14305 | pAG305GAL-EGFP-ccdB | depositor full sequence | sequence record 7968 | Author sequence
TCGCGCGTTTCGGTGATGACGGTGAAAACCTCTGACACATGCAGCTCCCGGAGACGGTCACAGCTTGTCT
GTAAGCGGATGCCGGGAGCAGACAAGCCCGTCAGGGCGCGTCAGCGGGTGTTGGCGGGTGTCGGGGCTGG
CTTAACTATGCGGCATCAGAGCAGATTGTACTGAGAGTGCACCATATCGACTACGTCGTAAGGCCGTTTC
TGACAGAGTAAAATTCTTGAGGGAACTTTCACCATTATGGGAAATGGTTCAAGAAGGTATTGACTTAAAC
TCCATCAAATGGTCAGGTCATTGAGTGTTTTTTATTTGTTGTATTTTTTTTTTTTTAGAGAAAATCCTCC
AATATCAAATTAGGAATCGTAGTTTCATGATTTTCTGTTACACCTAACTTTTTGTGTGGTGCCCTCCTCC
TTGTCAATATTAATGTTAAAGTGCAATTCTTTTTCCTTATCACGTTGAGCCATTAGTATCAATTTGCTTA
CCTGTATTCCTTTACTATCCTCCTTTTTCTCCTTCTTGATAAATGTATGTAGATTGCGTATATAGTTTCG
TCTACCCTATGAACATATTCCATTTTGTAATTTCGTGTCGTTTCTATTATGAATTTCATTTATAAAGTTT
ATGTACAAATATCATAAAAAAAGAGAATCTTTTTAAGCAAGGATTTTCTTAACTTCTTCGGCGACAGCAT
CACCGACTTCGGTGGTACTGTTGGAACCACCTAAATCACCAGTTCTGATACCTGCATCCAAAACCTTTTT
AACTGCATCTTCAATGGCCTTACCTTCTTCAGGCAAGTTCAATGACAATTTCAACATCATTGCAGCAGAC
AAGATAGTGGCGATAGGGTCAACCTTATTCTTTGGCAAATCTGGAGCAGAACCGTGGCATGGTTCGTACA
AACCAAATGCGGTGTTCTTGTCTGGCAAAGAGGCCAAGGACGCAGATGGCAACAAACCCAAGGAACCTGG
GATAACGGAGGCTTCATCGGAGATGATATCACCAAACATGTTGCTGGTGATTATAATACCATTTAGGTGG
GTTGGGTTCTTAACTAGGATCATGGCGGCAGAATCAATCAATTGATGTTGAACCTTCAATGTAGGGAATT
CGTTCTTGATGGTTTCCTCCACAGTTTTTCTCCATAATCTTGAAGAGGCCAAAACATTAGCTTTATCCAA
GGACCAAATAGGCAATGGTGGCTCATGTTGTAGGGCCATGAAAGCGGCCATTCTTGTGATTCTTTGCACT
TCTGGAACGGTGTATTGTTCACTATCCCAAGCGACACCATCACCATCGTCTTCCTTTCTCTTACCAAAGT
AAATACCTCCCACTAATTCTCTGACAACAACGAAGTCAGTACCTTTAGCAAATTGTGGCTTGATTGGAGA
TAAGTCTAAAAGAGAGTCGGATGCAAAGTTACATGGTCTTAAGTTGGCGTACAATTGAAGTTCTTTACGG
ATTTTTAGTAAACCTTGTTCAGGTCTAACACTACCGGTACCCCATTTAGGACCACCCACAGCACCTAACA
AAACGGCATCAACCTTCTTGGAGGCTTCCAGCGCCTCATCTGGAAGTGGGACACCTGTAGCATCGATAGC
AGCACCACCAATTAAATGATTTTCGAAATCGAACTTGACATTGGAACGAACATCAGAAATAGCTTTAAGA
ACCTTAATGGCTTCGGCTGTGATTTCTTGACCAACGTGGTCACCTGGCAAAACGACGATCTTCTTAGGGG
CAGACATAGGGGCAGACATTAGAATGGTATATCCTTGAAATATATATATATATTGCTGAAATGTAAAAGG
TAAGAAAAGTTAGAAAGTAAGACGATTGCTAACCACCTATTGGAAAAAACAATAGGTCCTTAAATAATAT
TGTCAACTTCAAGTATTGTGATGCAAGCATTTAGTCATGAACGCTTCTCTATTCTATATGAAAAGCCGGT
TCCGGCCTCTCACCTTTCCTTTTTCTCCCAATTTTTCAGTTGAAAAAGGTATATGCGTCAGGCGACCTCT
GAAATTAACAAAAAATTTCCAGTCATCGAATTTGATTCTGTGCGATAGCGCCCCTGTGTGTTCTCGTTAT
GTTGAGGAAAAAAATAATGGTTGCTAAGAGATTCGAACTCTTGCATCTTACGATACCTGAGTATTCCCAC
AGTTAACTGCGGTCAAGATATTTCTTGAATCAGGCGCCTTAGACCGCTCGGCCAAACAACCAATTACTTG
TTGAGAAATAGAGTATAATTATCCTATAAATATAACGTTTTTGAACACACATGAACAAGGAAGTACAGGA
CAATTGATTTTGAAGAGAATGTGGATTTTGATGTAATTGTTGGGATTCCATTTTTAATAAGGCAATAATA
TTAGGTATGTGGATATACTAGAAGTTCTCCTCGAGGGTCGATATGCGGTGTGAAATACCGCACAGATGCG
TAAGGAGAAAATACCGCATCAGGAAATTGTAAACGTTAATATTTTGTTAAAATTCGCGTTAAATTTTTGT
TAAATCAGCTCATTTTTTAACCAATAGGCCGAAATCGGCAAAATCCCTTATAAATCAAAAGAATAGACCG
AGATAGGGT
[37 nt withheld, positions 2600-2636]
AAAGAACGTGGACTCCAACGTCAAAGG
[49 nt withheld, positions 2664-2712]
T
[91 nt withheld, positions 2714-2804]
G
[124 nt withheld, positions 2806-2929]
CGCGCCATTCGCCATTCAGGCTGCGCAACTGTTGGGAAGGGCGATCGGTGCGGGCCTCTTCGCTATTACG
CCAGCTGGCGAAGGGGGGATGTGCTGCAAGGCGATTAAGTTGGGTAACGCCAGGGTTTTCCCAGTCACGA
CGTTGTAAAACGACGGCCAGTGAATTGTAATACGACTCACTATAGGGCGAATTGGAGCTCTAGTACGGAT
TAGAAGCCGCCGAGCGGGCGACAGCCCTCCGACGGAAGACTCTCCTCCGTGCGTCCTCGTCTTCACCGGT
CGCGTTCCTGAAACGCAGATGTGCCTCGCGCCGCACTGCTCCGAACAATAAAGATTCTACAATACTAGCT
TTTATGGTTATGAAGAGGAAAAATTGGCAGTAACCTGGCCCCACAAACCTTCAAATTAACGAATCAAATT
AACAACCATAGGATGATAATGCGATTAGTTTTTTAGCCTTATTTCTGGGGTAATTAATCAGCGAAGCGAT
GATTTTTGATCTATTAACAGATATATAAATGGAAAAGCTGCATAACCACTTTAACTAATACTTTCAACAT
TTTCAGTTTGTATTACTTCTTATTCAAATGTCATAAAAGTATCAACAAAAAATTGTTAATATACCTCTAT
ACTTTAACGTCAAGGAGAAAAAACCCCGGATTCTAGAACTAGTGGATCCCCCGGGACAAAATGGTGAGCA
AGGGCGAGGAGCTGTTCACCGGGGTGGTGCCCATCCTGGTCGAGCTGGACGGCGACGTAAACGGCCACAA
GTTCAGCGTGTCCGGCGAGGGCGAGGGCGATGCCACCTACGGCAAGCTGACCCTGAAGTTCATCTGCACC
ACCGGCAAGCTGCCCGTGCCCTGGCCCACCCTCGTGACCACCCTGACCTACGGCGTGCAGTGCTTCAGCC
GCTACCCCGACCACATGAAGCAGCACGACTTCTTCAAGTCCGCCATGCCCGAAGGCTACGTCCAGGAGCG
CACCATCTTCTTCAAGGACGACGGCAACTACAAGACCCGCGCCGAGGTGAAGTTCGAGGGCGACACCCTG
GTGAACCGCATCGAGCTGAAGGGCATCGACTTCAAGGAGGACGGCAACATCCTGGGGCACAAGCTGGAGT
ACAACTACAACAGCCACAACGTCTATATCATGGCCGACAAGCAGAAGAACGGCATCAAGGTGAACTTCAA
GATCCGCCACAACATCGAGGACGGCAGCGTGCAGCTCGCCGACCACTACCAGCAGAACACCCCCATCGGC
GACGGCCCCGTGCTGCTGCCCGACAACCACTACCTGAGCACCCAGTCCGCCCTGAGCAAAGACCCCAACG
AGAAGCGCGATCACATGGTCCTGCTGGAGTTCGTGACCGCCGCCGGGATCACTCTCGGCATGGACGAGCT
GTACAAGGGTGGACCAGGTGGTGGACATCAAACAAGTTTGTACAAAAAAGCTGAACGAGAAACGTAAAAT
GATATAAATATCAATATATTAAATTAGATTTTGCATAAAAAACAGACTACATAATACTGTAAAACACAAC
ATATCCAGTCACTATGGCGGCCGCATTAGGCACCCCAGGCTTTACACTTTATGCTTCCGGCTCGTATAAT
GTGTGGATTTTGAGTTAGGATCCGTCGAGATTTTCAGGAGCTAAGGAAGCTAAAATGGAGAAAAAAATCA
CTGGATATACCACCGTTGATATATCCCAATGGCATCGTAAAGAACATTTTGAGGCATTTCAGTCAGTTGC
TCAATGTACCTATAACCAGACCGTTCAGCTGGATATTACGGCCTTTTTAAAGACCGTAAAGAAAAATAAG
CACAAGTTTTATCCGGCCTTTATTCACATTCTTGCCCGCCTGATGAATGCTCATCCGGAATTCCGTATGG
CAATGAAAGACGGTGAGCTGGTGATATGGGATAGTGTTCACCCTTGTTACACCGTTTTCCATGAGCAAAC
TGAAACGTTTTCATCGCTCTGGAGTGAATACCACGACGATTTCCGGCAGTTTCTACACATATATTCGCAA
GATGTGGCGTGTTACGGTGAAAACCTGGCCTATTTCCCTAAAGGGTTTATTGAGAATATGTTTTTCGTCT
CAGCCAATCCCTGGGTGAGTTTCACCAGTTTTGATTTAAACGTGGCCAATATGGACAACTTCTTCGCCCC
CGTTTTCACCATGGGCAAATATTATACGCAAGGCGACAAGGTGCTGATGCCGCTGGCGATTCAGGTTCAT
CATGCCGTCTGTGATGGCTTCCATGTCGGCAGAATGCTTAATGAATTACAACAGTACTGCGATGAGTGGC
AGGGCGGGGCGTAAACGCCGCGTGGATCCGGCTTACTAAAAGCCAGATAACAGTATGCGTATTTGCGCGC
TGATTTTTGCGGTATAAGAATATATACTGATATGTATACCCGAAGTATGTCAAAAAGAGGTATGCTATGA
AGCAGCGTATTACAGTGACAGTTGACAGCGACAGCTATCAGTTGCTCAAGGCATATATGATGTCAATATC
TCCGGTCTGGTAAGCACAACCATGCAGAATGAAGCCCGTCGTCTGCGTGCCGAACGCTGGAAAGCGGAAA
ATCAGGAAGGGATGGCTGAGGTCGCCCGGTTTATTGAAATGAACGGCTCTTTTGCTGACGAGAACAGGGG
CTGGTGAAATGCAGTTTAAGGTTTACACCTATAAAAGAGAGAGCCGTTATCGTCTGTTTGTGGATGTACA
GAGTGATATTATTGACACGCCCGGGCGACGGATGGTGATCCCCCTGGCCAGTGCACGTCTGCTGTCAGAT
AAAGTCTCCCGTGAACTTTACCCGGTGGTGCATATCGGGGATGAAAGCTGGCGCATGATGACCACCGATA
TGGCCAGTGTGCCGGTCTCCGTTATCGGGGAAGAAGTGGCTGATCTCAGCCACCGCGAAAATGACATCAA
AAACGCCATTAACCTGATGTTCTGGGGAATATAAATGTCAGGCTCCCTTATACACAGCCAGTCTGCAGGT
CGACCATAGTGACTGGATATGTTGTGTTTTACAGTATTATGTAGTCTGTTTTTTATGCAAAATCTAATTT
AATATATTGATATTTATATCATTTTACGTTTCTCGTTCAGCTTTCTTGTACAAAGTGGTTCGATGTCATG
TAATTAGTTATGTCACGCTTACATTCACGCCCTCCCCCCACATCCGCTCTAACCGAAAAGGAAGGAGTTA
GACAACCTGAAGTCTAGGTCCCTATTTATTTTTTTATAGTTATGTTAGTATTAAGAACGTTATTTATATT
TCAAATTTTTCTTTTTTTTCTGTACAGACGCGTGTACGCATGTAACATTATACTGAAAACCTTGCTTGAG
AAGGTTTTGGGACGCTCGAAGGCTTTAATTTGCGGCCGGTACCCAGCTTTTGTTCCCTTTAGTGAGGGTT
AATTCCGAGCTTGGCGTAATCATGGTCATAGCTGTTTCCTGTGTGAAATTGTTATCCGCTCACAATTCCA
CACAACATAGGAGCCGGAAGCATAAAGTGTAAAGCCTGGGGTGCCTAATGAGTGAGGTAACTCACATTAA
TTGCGTTGCGCTCACTGCCCGCTTTCCAGTCGGGAAACCTGTCGTGCCAGCTGCATTAATGAATCGGCCA
ACGCGCGGGGAGAGGCGGTTTGCGTATTGGGCGCTCTTCCGCTTCCTCGCTCACTGACTCGCTGCGCTCG
GTCGTTCGGCTGCGGCGAGCGGTATCAGCTCACTCAAAGGCGGTAATACGGTTATCCACAGAATCAGGGG
ATAACGCAGGAAAGAACATGTGAGCAAAAGGCCAGCAAAAGGCCAGGAACCGTAAAAAGGCCGCGTTGCT
GGCGTTTTTCCATAGGCTCGGCCCCCCTGACGAGCATCACAAAAATCGACGCTCAAGTCAGAGGTGGCGA
AACCCGACAGGACTATAAAGATACCAGGCGTTCCCCCCTGGAAGCTCCCTCGTGCGCTCTCCTGTTCCGA
CCCTGCCGCTTACCGGATACCTGTCCGCCTTTCTCCCTTCGGGAAGCGTGGCGCTTTCTCAATGCTCACG
CTGTAGGTATCTCAGTTCGGTGTAGGTCGTTCGCTCCAAGCTGGGCTGTGTGCACGAACCCCCCGTTCAG
CCCGACCGCTGCGCCTTATCCGGTAACTATCGTCTTGAGTCCAACCCGGTAAGACACGACTTATCGCCAC
TGGCAGCAGCCACTGGTAACAGGATTAGCAGAGCGAGGTATGTAGGCGGTGCTACAGAGTTCTTGAAGTG
GTGGCCTAACTACGGCTACACTAGAAGGACAGTATTTGGTATCTGCGCTCTGCTGAAGCCAGTTACCTTC
GGAAAAAGAGTTGGTAGCTCTTGATCCGGCAAACAAACCACCGCTGGTAGCGGTGGTTTTTTTGTTTGCA
AGCAGCAGATTACGCGCAGAAAAAAAGGATCTCAAGAAGATCCTTTGATCTTTTCTACGGGGTCTGACGC
TCAGTGGAACGAAAACTCACGTTAAGGGATTTTGGTCATGAGATTATCAAAAAGGATCTTCACCTAGATC
CTTTTAAATTAAAAATGAAGTTTTAAATCAATCTAAAGTATATATGAGTAAACTTGGTCTGACAGTTACC
AATGCTTAATCAGTGAGGCACCTATCTCAGCGATCTGTCTATTTCGTTCATCCATAGTTGCCTGACTGCC
CGTCGTGTAGATAACTACGATACGGGAGGGCTTACCATCTGGCCCCAGTGCTGCAATGATACCGCGAGAC
CCACGCTCACCGGCTCCAGATTTATCAGCAATAAACCAGCCAGCCGGAAGGGCCGAGCGCAGAAGTGGTC
CTGCAACTTTATCCGCCTCCATCCAGTCTATTAATTGTTGCCGGGAAGCTAGAGTAAGTAGTTCGCCAGT
TAATAGTTTGCGCAACGTTGTTGCCATTGCTACAGGCATCGTGGTGTCACGCTCGTCGTTTGGTATGGCT
TCATTCAGCTCCGGTTCCCAACGATCAAGGCGAGTTACATGATCCCCCATGTTGTGAAAAAAAGCGGTTA
GCTCCTTCGGTCCTCCGATCGTTGTCAGAAGTAAGTTGGCCGCAGTGTTATCACTCATGGTTATGGCAGC
ACTGCATAATTCTCTTACTGTCATGCCATCCGTAAGATGCTTTTCTGTGACTGGTGAGTACTCAACCAAG
TCATTCTGAGAATAGTGTATGCGGCGACCGAGTTGCTCTTGCCCGGCGTCAATACGGGATAATACCGCGC
CACATAGCAGAACTTTAAAAGTGCTCATCATTGGAAAACGTTCTTCGGGGCGAAAACTCTCAAGGATCTT
ACCGCTGTTGAGATCCAGTTCGATGTAACCCACTCGTGCACCCAACTGATCTTCAGCATCTTTTACTTTC
ACCAGCGTTTCTGGGTGAGCAAAAACAGGAAGGCAAAATGCCGCAAAAAAGGGAATAAGGGCGACACGGA
AATGTTGAATACTCATACTCTTCCTTTTTCAATATTATTGAAGCATTTATCAGGGTTATTGTCTCATGAG
CGGATACATATTTGAATGTATTTAGAAAAATAAACAAATAGGGGTTCCGCGCACATTTCCCCGAAAAGTG
CCACCTGACGTCTAAGAAACCATTATTATCATGACATTAACCTATAAAAATAGGCGTATCACGAGGCCCT
TTCGTC
Features (pLannotate 1.2.2; 29 found; start..end, strand, type, name):
    137..187     +  misc_feature   bom (fragment): basis of mobility region from pBR322
    200..301     +  CDS            NFS1 (fragment): NFS1_YEAST - Also known as SPL1 From Saccharomyces cerevisiae (strain ATCC 204508 / S288c) (Baker's yeast).
    663..1757    -  CDS            LEU2: 3-isopropylmalate dehydrogenase, required for leucine biosynthesis; S. cerevisiae LEU2; yeast auxotrophic marker
   1770..2174    -  promoter       LEU2 promoter: S. cerevisiae LEU2
   2314..2391    -  CDS            YO192_YEAST (fragment): Experimental evidence at protein level: Swiss-Prot protein existence level 1. From Saccharomyces cerevisiae (strain ATCC 204508 / S288c) (Baker's yeast).
   2421..2473    +  misc_feature   bom (fragment): basis of mobility region from pBR322
   2474..2929    -  rep_origin     f1 ori (sequence partly withheld): f1 bacteriophage origin of replication; arrow indicates direction of (+) strand synthesis
   2937..3094    -  CDS            lacZα (fragment): LacZα fragment of β-galactosidase; lacZ fragment
   3097..3115    +  promoter       T7 promoter: promoter for bacteriophage T7 RNA polymerase
   3135..3576    +  promoter       GAL1 promoter: S. cerevisiae GAL1; inducible promoter, regulated by Gal4
   3591..3614    +  misc_feature   MCS (fragment): pBluescript multiple cloning site
   3620..4336    +  CDS            EGFP: EGFP is a basic (constitutively fluorescent) green fluorescent protein published in 1996, derived from Aequorea victoria. It is reported to be a rapidly-maturing weak dimer with moderate acid sensitivity.
   4361..4485    +  protein_bind   attR1: mutant version of attR; recombination site for the Gateway® LR reaction LR Clonase™
   4510..4540    +  promoter       lac UV5 promoter: E. coli lac promoter with an "up" mutation
   4564..4593    +  promoter       cat promoter (fragment): promoter of the E. coli cat gene encoding chloramphenicol acetyltransferase
   4594..5253    +  CDS            CmR: chloramphenicol acetyltransferase; cat; confers resistance to chloramphenicol
   5435..5593    +  CDS            ccdA (fragment): CCDA_ECO57 - Also known as H, letA. Experimental evidence at protein level: Swiss-Prot protein existence level 1. Antitoxin component of a type II toxin-antitoxin (TA) system which inhibits the post-segregational killing (PSK) of plasmid-free cells, also referred to as a plasmid addiction system. Binds to and blocks the activity of CcdB; will also remove bound CcdB protein from the CcdB-GyrA complex by forming a CcdA-CcdB complex, a process termed rejuvenation. Functions as a transcriptional corepressor for the ccdAB operon, repression also requires CcdB (By similarity). From Escherichia coli
   5598..5900    +  CDS            ccdB: CCDB_ECOLI - Also known as G, letB, letD. Experimental evidence at protein level: Swiss-Prot protein existence level 1. Toxic component of a type II toxin-antitoxin (TA) system, functioning in plasmid maintainence. Responsible for the post- segregational killing (PSK) of plasmid-free cells, also referred to as a plasmid addiction system. Half-life of over 2 hours. Cell killing by CcdB is accompanied by filamentation, defects in chromosome and plasmid segregation, defects in cell division, formation of anucleate cells, decreased DNA synthesis and plasmid loss. Interferes with the activity of DN
   5944..6068    -  protein_bind   attR2: mutant version of attR; recombination site for the Gateway® LR reaction LR Clonase™
   6075..6322    +  terminator     CYC1 terminator: S. cerevisiae CYC1; transcription terminator for CYC1
   6345..6363    -  promoter       T3 promoter: promoter for bacteriophage T3 RNA polymerase
   6408..6424    -  protein_bind   lac operator: The lac repressor binds to the lac operator to inhibit transcription in E. coli. This inhibition can be relieved by adding lactose or isopropyl-β-D-thiogalactopyranoside (IPTG). lac repressor encoded by lacI
   6432..6462    -  promoter       lac promoter: promoter for the E. coli lac operon
   6477..6498    -  protein_bind   CAP binding site: CAP binding activates transcription in the presence of cAMP. E. coli catabolite activator protein
   6511..6603    -  CDS            lacI (fragment): lac repressor; lacI; The lac repressor binds to the lac operator to inhibit transcription in E. coli. This inhibition can be relieved by adding lactose or isopropyl-β-D-thiogalactopyranoside (IPTG).
   6786..7374    -  rep_origin     ori: high-copy-number ColE1/pMB1/pBR322/pUC origin of replication
   7545..8405    -  CDS            AmpR: β-lactamase; bla; confers resistance to ampicillin, carbenicillin, and related antibiotics
   8406..8510    -  promoter       AmpR promoter: bla
   8605..35      +  CDS            rop (fragment) (across the origin): Rop protein, which maintains plasmids at low copy number; rop
