[The description below was written by a language model from this plasmid's Addgene catalogue record and pLannotate feature annotations shown in this document.]
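Description:
pAG305GAL-EGFP-ccdB is an empty Gateway destination vector for galactose-inducible expression of N-terminally EGFP-tagged proteins in Saccharomyces cerevisiae. It is built on the pRS305 backbone and is an integrating plasmid: the feature table shows no yeast replication origin or centromere, so stable maintenance in yeast depends on insertion into the genome, with transformants selected through the LEU2 auxotrophic marker, which is carried with its own promoter. In E. coli the roughly 8.6 kb plasmid replicates from a high-copy ColE1/pUC-type origin and carries an ampicillin resistance gene. An f1 origin and remnants of the pBluescript-derived lacZα/MCS region, with flanking T7 and T3 promoters, are also present.

The expression unit consists of the Gal4-regulated GAL1 promoter, followed by the EGFP coding sequence, the Gateway cassette and the CYC1 transcription terminator. The cassette is bounded by attR1 and attR2 sites and contains a chloramphenicol resistance gene (CmR) and the ccdB toxin gene. In an LR recombination reaction with an entry clone, the region between the attR sites is exchanged for the gene of interest, placing it downstream of EGFP to give an EGFP fusion. Loss of ccdB provides counterselection, since unrecombined vector kills standard E. coli strains. For the same reason, the empty vector must be propagated in a ccdB-tolerant strain, under combined chloramphenicol and ampicillin selection. The plasmid belongs to a suite of yeast Gateway vectors designed for high-throughput genetic analysis, and suits applications such as inducible expression and fluorescence-based localisation of a protein from a genomically integrated copy. The depositor notes that the full sequence is a reference only and may not match the physical plasmid exactly.
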