Addgene plasmid #14305: pAG305GAL-EGFP-ccdB
Purpose: (Empty Backbone)
Depositing lab: Susan Lindquist. Depositing organization: Whitehead Institute for Biomedical Research. Publication: A suite of Gateway cloning vectors for high-throughput genetic analysis in Saccharomyces cerevisiae. Alberti S, Gitler AD, Lindquist S. Yeast. 2007 Oct . 24(10):913-9. 10.1002/yea.1502 PubMed 17583893.
Backbone
  Vector backbone: pRS305
  Vector type: Yeast Expression ; Gateway Destination
  Selectable markers: LEU2
Growth in bacteria
  Bacterial resistance: Chloramphenicol and Ampicillin, 25 & 100 μg/mL
  Growth temperature: 37°C
  Growth strain: ccdB Survival
  Growth instructions: DB3.1, ccdB Survival
  Copy number: Unknown
Gene/Insert
  Gene/Insert name: None
  Tag / fusion protein: EGFP (N terminal on backbone)
  Cloning method: Gateway Cloning
  Sequencing primers: 5′ EGFP-C
Terms and licenses: Academic/Nonprofit Terms; Industry Terms: Not Available to Industry
Depositor comments: Type of plasmid: integrating. This plasmid contains the Gateway technology from Invitrogen; Invitrogen requires purchasing of Gateway Clonase for carrying out the Gateway recombinational cloning reaction http://www.invitrogen.com Please note that the full plasmid sequence is provided as a reference only, and may not match the exact sequence of the plasmid.
How to cite: pAG305GAL-EGFP-ccdB was a gift from Susan Lindquist (Addgene plasmid # 14305 ; http://n2t.net/addgene:14305 ; RRID:Addgene_14305)
