>Addgene plasmid #14305 | pAG305GAL-EGFP-ccdB | addgene partial sequence | sequence record 20842 | 14305 with pRS_marker
CCGTTTCTGACAGAGTAAAATTCTTGAGGGAACTTTCACCATTATGGGAAATGGTTCAAGAAGGTATTGA
CTTAAACTCCATCAAATGGTCAGGTCATTGAGTGTTTTTTATTTGTTGTATTTTTTTTTTTTTAGAGAAA
ATCCTCCAATATATAAATTAGGAATCATAGTTTCATGATTTTCTGTTACACCTAACTTTTTGTGTGGTGC
CCTCCTCCTTGTCAATATTAATGTTAAAGTGCAATTCTTTTTCCTTATCACGTTGAGCCATTAGTATCAA
TTTGCTTACCTGTATTCCTTTACATCCTCCTTTTTCTCCTTCTTGATAAATGTATGTAGATTGCGTATAT
AGTTTCGTCTACCCTATGAACATATTCCATTTTGTAATTTCGTGTCGTTTCTATTATGAATTTCATTTAT
AAAGTTTATGTACAAATATCATAAAAAAAGAGAATCTTTTTAAGCAAGGATTTTCTTAACTTCTTCGGCG
ACAGCATCACCGACTTCGGTGGTACTGTTGGAACCACCTAAATCACCAGTTCTGATACCTGCATCCAAAA
CCTTTTTAACTGCATCTTCAATGGCCTTACCTTCTTCAGGCAAGTTCAATGACAATTTCAACATCATTGC
AGCAGACAAGATAGTGGCGATAGGGTTGACCTTATTCTTTGGCAAATCTGGAGC
