>Addgene plasmid #14305 | pAG305GAL-EGFP-ccdB | addgene partial sequence | sequence record 20843 | 14305 with EXFP-R
TAGCCTTCGGGCATGGCGGACTTGAAGAAGTCGTGCTGCTTCATGTGGTCGGGGTAGCGGCTGAAGCACT
GCACGCCGTAGGTCAGGGTGGTCACGAGGGTGGGCCAGGGCACGGGCAGCTTGCCGGTGGTGCAGATGAA
CTTCAGGGTCAGCTTGCCGTAGGTGGCATCGCCCTCGCCCTCGCCGGACACGCTGAACTTGTGGCCGTTT
ACGTCGCCGTCCAGCTCGACCAGGATGGGCACCACCCCGGTGAACAGCTCCTCGCCCTTGCTCACCATTT
TGTCCCGGGGGATCCACTAGTTCTAGAATCCGGGGTTTTTTCTCCTTGACGTTAAAGTATAGAGGTATAT
TAACAATTTTTTGTTGATACTTTTATTACATTTGAATAAGAAGTAATACAAACCGAAAATGTTGAAAGTA
TTAGTTAAAGTGGTTATGCAGTTTTTGCATTTATATATCTGTTAATAGATCAAAAATCATCGCTTCGCTG
ATTAATTACCCCAGAAATAAGGCTAAAAAACTAATCGCATTATCATCCTATGGTTGTTAATTTGATTCGT
TCATTTGAAGGTTTGTGGGGCCAAGTTACTGCCAATTTTTCCTCTTCATAACCATAAA
