>Addgene plasmid #14305 | pAG305GAL-EGFP-ccdB | addgene partial sequence | sequence record 130012 | pGEX3 5'-CCGGGAGCTGCATGTGTCAGAGG-3'
ATCCTTGAGAGTTTTCGCCCCGAAGAACGTTTTCCAATGATGAGCACTTTTAAAGTTCTGCTATGTGGCG
CGGTATTATCCCGTATTGACGCCGGGCAAGAGCAACTCGGTCGCCGCATACACTATTCTCAGAATGACTT
GGTTGAGTACTCACCAGTCACAGAAAAGCATCTTACGGATGGCATGACAGTAAGAGAATTATGCAGTGCT
GCCATAACCATGAGTGATAACACTGCGGCCAACTTACTTCTGACAACGATCGGAGGACCGAAGGAGCTAA
CCGCTTTTTTGCACAACATGGGGGATCATGTAACTCGCCTTGATCGTTGGGAACCGGAGCTGAATGAANC
CATACCAAACGACGAGCGTGACACCACGATGCCTGTAGCAATGGCAACAACGTTGCGCAAACTATTAACT
GGCGAACTACTTACTCTA
